Addgene plasmid #124805: pHybr_r2a>mG3-srt-his
Purpose: HDR template to knock-in mouse IgG3 Fc domain in rat IgG2a heavy chain locus. Use in combination with PX458-gR2A_ISO to convert rat IgG2a hybridoma to mouse IgG3 producing cell lines.
Depositing lab: Ferenc Scheeren & Martijn Verdoes. Publication: Functional diversification of hybridoma-produced antibodies by CRISPR/HDR genomic engineering. van der Schoot JMS, Fennemann FL, Valente M, Dolen Y, Hagemans IM, Becker AMD, Le Gall CM, van Dalen D, Cevirgel A, van Bruggen JAC, Engelfriet M, Caval T, Bentlage AEH, Fransen MF, Nederend M, Leusen JHW, Heck AJR, Vidarsson G, Figdor CG, Verdoes M, Scheeren FA. Sci Adv. 2019 Aug 28;5(8):eaaw1822. doi: 10.1126/sciadv.aaw1822. eCollection 2019 Aug. PubMed 31489367.
Backbone
  Vector backbone: pHybr_r2a
  Backbone size w/o insert (bp): 4706
  Total vector size (bp): 5797
  Vector type: Mammalian Expression, Bacterial Expression, CRISPR ; HDR template
  Selectable markers: Blasticidin
Growth in bacteria
  Bacterial resistance: Kanamycin, 50 μg/mL
  Growth temperature: 37°C
  Growth strain: DH5alpha
  Copy number: High Copy
Gene/Insert
  Gene/Insert name: Murine IgG3
  Species: M. musculus (mouse)
  Insert size (bp): 1091
  Tag / fusion protein: Sortag (LPETGG) (C terminal on insert); Histag (HHHHHH) (C terminal on insert)
  Cloning method: Restriction Enzyme; 5′ cloning site NheI (not destroyed); 3′ cloning site SalI (not destroyed)
  Sequencing primers: 5′ GTAAAACGACGGCCAGT; 3′ CACATTGCCAAAAGACGGCA
Terms and licenses: Academic/Nonprofit Terms; Industry Terms: Not Available to Industry
How to cite: pHybr_r2a>mG3-srt-his was a gift from Ferenc Scheeren & Martijn Verdoes (Addgene plasmid # 124805 ; http://n2t.net/addgene:124805 ; RRID:Addgene_124805)
