[The description below was written by a language model from this plasmid's Addgene catalogue record.]
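Description:
pHybr_r2a>mG3-srt-his is a homology-directed repair (HDR) donor plasmid for CRISPR-based isotype engineering of hybridoma cells. It is built on the pHybr_r2a backbone (about 4.7 kb; total construct about 5.8 kb), is maintained as a high-copy plasmid in E. coli under kanamycin selection, and carries a blasticidin marker for selecting mammalian cells. The record classifies it as a mammalian/bacterial expression and CRISPR HDR template vector. No feature table is provided, so the origin of replication, the homology arms and the regulatory elements driving blasticidin resistance are not detailed.

The payload is a roughly 1.1 kb mouse IgG3 Fc-encoding insert, cloned between NheI and SalI sites that remain intact, which suggests a modular design in which other Fc cassettes could be swapped into the same backbone. The insert carries two C-terminal tags. One is a sortase recognition motif (sortag), which allows site-specific enzymatic conjugation of cargo to the antibody heavy chain. The other is a hexahistidine tag for affinity purification or detection.

The plasmid is meant to be used with the companion Cas9/guide plasmid PX458-gR2A_ISO, which targets the rat IgG2a heavy chain locus. Repair of the resulting break with this template knocks the mouse IgG3 Fc domain into the endogenous locus. A rat IgG2a-producing hybridoma is thereby converted into a line that secretes a mouse IgG3-format antibody, with the original antigen-binding specificity presumably retained. No promoter for the insert is stated in the record. Expression presumably depends on the endogenous heavy chain locus after integration, and blasticidin is available to enrich for edited cells.
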