>Addgene plasmid #124805 | pHybr_r2a>mG3-srt-his | addgene full sequence | sequence record 244310 | Addgene NGS Result
CTAAATTGTAAGCGTTAATATTTTGTTAAAATTCGCGTTAAATTTTTGTTAAATCAGCTCATTTTTTAAC
CAATAGGCCGAAATCGGCAAAATCCCTTATAAATCAAAAGAATAGACCGAGATAGGGTTGAGTGGCCGCT
ACAGGGCGCTCCCATTCGCCATTCAGGCTGCGCAACTGTTGGGAAGGGCGTTTCGGTGCGGGCCTCTTCG
CTATTACGCCAGCTGGCGAAAGGGGGATGTGCTGCAAGGCGATTAAGTTGGGTAACGCCAGGGTTTTCCC
AGTCACGACGTTGTAAAACGACGGCCAGTGAGCGCGACGTAATACGACTCACTATAGGGCGAATTGAAGG
AAGGCCGTCAAGGCCGCATAGAAAGATCTGAGTAGAACCAAGGTAAAAAGTGTGGGTAAAAACACATGTT
CACAGGCCTGGCTGACATGATGCTGGGCACGTATGGAGGCAAAGTCAAGAGGGCAGTGTAAGGGCCAGAA
GTGAATCCTGACCCAAGAATAGAGAGTGCTAAACCTACGTAGATCGAAGCCAACTAAAAAGACAAGCTAC
AAAACGAAGCTAAGGCCAGAGATCTTGGACTGTGAAGAGTTCAGAGAACCTAGGATCAGGAACCATTAGT
AACAGGCCAAGGAAGATAGAAGCTGCCTAGGACTTGGCAAGAGCCAACATGGTTGGACTGGAAAAGAAAG
GAGGAGACAGAAGACAGGAGAGATGTGCCAACTTGATTTTGGGCTTCACTGTTGTCCATACTGTGTGCAG
CCATATGGCCCACAGATAACAGGTTTAGCCGAGGAACACAGATACCCACATTGGACAATGGTGGGGGAAC
ACAGATACCCATACTACAGGGCTCTTTAGGGCATTTCCTGAAAGTGTACTAGGAGTGGGACTGGGCTCAA
AGGGATTAGGTGTGATCTGGCCTGGTGAGGCTGACATTGGCAAGCCCAATGGTTGGGTGTTGCCTCCTCC
ATGTGCTAGCGATCGCAGGCGCAATCTTCGCATTTCTTTTTTCCAGCTACAACAACAGCCCCATCTGTCT
ATCCCTTGGTCCCTGGCTGCAGTGACACATCTGGATCCTCGGTGACACTGGGATGCCTTGTCAAAGGCTA
CTTCCCTGAGCCGGTAACTGTAAAATGGAACTATGGAGCCCTGTCCAGCGGTGTGCGCACAGTCTCATCT
GTCCTGCAGTCTGGGTTCTATTCCCTCAGCAGCTTGGTGACTGTACCCTCCAGCACCTGGCCCAGCCAGA
CTGTCATCTGCAACGTAGCCCACCCAGCCAGCAAGACTGAGTTGATCAAGAGAATCGAGCCTAGAATACC
CAAGCCCAGTACCCCCCCAGGTTCTTCATGCCCACCTGGTAACATCTTGGGTGGACCATCCGTCTTCATC
TTCCCCCCAAAGCCCAAGGATGCACTCATGATCTCCCTAACCCCCAAGGTTACGTGTGTGGTGGTGGATG
TGAGCGAGGATGACCCAGATGTCCATGTCAGCTGGTTTGTGGACAACAAAGAAGTACACACAGCCTGGAC
ACAGCCCCGTGAAGCTCAGTACAACAGTACCTTCCGAGTGGTCAGTGCCCTCCCCATCCAGCACCAGGAC
TGGATGAGGGGCAAGGAGTTCAAATGCAAGGTCAACAACAAAGCCCTCCCAGCCCCCATCGAGAGAACCA
TCTCAAAACCCAAAGGAAGAGCCCAGACACCTCAAGTATACACCATACCCCCACCCCGTGAACAAATGTC
CAAGAAGAAGGTTAGTCTGACCTGCCTGGTCACCAACTTCTTCTCTGAAGCCATCAGTGTGGAGTGGGAA
AGGAACGGAGAACTGGAGCAGGATTACAAGAACACTCCACCCATCCTGGACTCAGATGGGACCTACTTCC
TCTACAGCAAGCTCACTGTGGATACAGACAGTTGGTTGCAAGGAGAAATTTTTACCTGCTCCGTGGTGCA
TGAGGCTCTCCATAACCACCACACACAGAAGAACCTGTCTCGCTCCCCTGGTAAACGTACGGGAGGCGGA
GGCAGCCTGCCGGAAACCGGCGGCCATCATCATCATCATCATTGAGTCGACGTCGAGGCCCCTCTCCCTC
CCCCCCCCCTAACGTTACTGGCCGAAGCCGCTTGGAATAAGGCCGGTGTGCGTTTGTCTATATGTTATTT
TCCACCATATTGCCGTCTTTTGGCAATGTGAGGGCCCGGAAACCTGGCCCTGTCTTCTTGACGAGCATTC
CTAGGGGTCTTTCCCCTCTCGCCAAAGGAATGCAAGGTCTGTTGAATGTCGTGAAGGAAGCAGTTCCTCT
GGAAGCTTCTTGAAGACAAACAACGTCTGTAGCGACCCTTTGCAGGCAGCGGAACCCCCCACCTGGCGAC
AGGTGCCTCTGCGGCCAAAAGCCACGTGTATAAGATACACCTGCAAAGGCGGCACAACCCCAGTGCCACG
TTGTGAGTTGGATAGTTGTGGAAAGAGTCAAATGGCTCTCCTCAAGCGTATTCAACAAGGGGCTGAAGGA
TGCCCAGAAGGTACCCCATTGTATGGGATCTGATCTGGGGCCTCGGTGCACATGCTTTACATGTGTTTAG
TCGAGGTTAAAAAAACGTCTAGGCCCCCCGAACCACGGGGACGTGGTTTTCCTTTGAAAAACACGATGAT
AATATGGCCACAGAATTCGCCACCATGGCCAAGCCTTTGTCTCAAGAAGAATCCACCCTCATTGAAAGAG
CAACGGCTACAATCAACAGCATCCCCATCTCTGAAGACTACAGCGTCGCCAGCGCAGCTCTCTCTAGCGA
CGGCCGCATCTTCACTGGTGTCAATGTATATCATTTTACTGGGGGACCTTGTGCAGAACTCGTGGTGCTG
GGCACTGCTGCTGCTGCGGCAGCTGGCAACCTGACTTGTATCGTCGCGATCGGAAATGAGAACAGGGGCA
TCTTGAGCCCCTGCGGACGGTGCCGACAGGTGCTTCTCGATCTGCATCCTGGGATCAAAGCCATAGTGAA
GGACAGTGATGGACAGCCGACGGCAGTTGGGATTCGTGAATTGCTGCCCTCTGGTTATGTGTGGGAGGGC
TAAGTACTAGTCGAGTGTGCCTTCTAGTTGCCAGCCATCTGTTGTTTGCCCCTCCCCCGTGCCTTCCTTG
ACCCTGGAAGGTGCCACTCCCACTGTCCTTTCCTAATAAAATGAGGAAATTGCATCGCATTGTCTGAGTA
GGTGTCATTCTATTCTGGGGGGTGGGGTGGGGCAGGACAGCAAGGGGGAGGATTGGGAAGACAATAGCAG
GCATGCTGGGGATGCGGTGGGCTCTATGGAGATCTTGTACAACTTGGGGAGGGTACAAAATGGAGGACTT
GTAGGAGCTTGGGTCCAGACCTGTCAGACAAAATGATCACGCATACTTATTCTTGTTGAAACAACAGCCC
CATCTGTCTATCCACTGGCTCCTGGAACTGCTCTCAAAAGTAACTCCATGGTGACCCTGGGATGCCTGGT
CAAGGGCTATTTCCCTGAGTCAGTCACCGTGACCTGGAACTCTGGAGCCCTGTCCAGCGGTGTGCACACC
TTCCCAGCTGTCCTGCAGTCTGGACTCTACACTCTCACCAGCTCAGTGACTGTACCCTCCAGCACCTGGT
CCAGCCAGGCCGTCACCTGCAACGTAGCCCACCCGGCCAGCAGCACCAAGGTGGACAAGAAAATTGGTGA
GAGAACAACCAGGGGATGAGGGGCTCACTAGAGGTGAGGATAAGGCATTAGATTGCCTACACCAACCAGG
GTGGGCAGACATCACCAGGGAGGGGGCCTCAGCCCAGGAGACCAAAAATTCTCCTTTGTCTCCCTTCTGG
AGATTTCTATGTCCTTTACACCCATTTATTAATATTCTCTGGGCCTCATGGGCCTTCCTTTCACTGCCCG
CTTTCCAGTCGGGAAACCTGTCGTGCCAGCTGCATTAACATGGTCATAGCTGTTTCCTTGCGTATTGGGC
GCTCTCCGCTTCCTCGCTCACTGACTCGCTGCGCTCGGTCGTTCGGGTAAAGCCTGGGGTGCCTAATGAG
CAAAAGGCCAGCAAAAGGCCAGGAACCGTAAAAAGGCCGCGTTGCTGGCGTTTTTCCATAGGCTCCGCCC
CCCTGACGAGCATCACAAAAATCGACGCTCAAGTCAGAGGTGGCGAAACCCGACAGGACTATAAAGATAC
CAGGCGTTTCCCCCTGGAAGCTCCCTCGTGCGCTCTCCTGTTCCGACCCTGCCGCTTACCGGATACCTGT
CCGCCTTTCTCCCTTCGGGAAGCGTGGCGCTTTCTCATAGCTCACGCTGTAGGTATCTCAGTTCGGTGTA
GGTCGTTCGCTCCAAGCTGGGCTGTGTGCACGAACCCCCCGTTCAGCCCGACCGCTGCGCCTTATCCGGT
AACTATCGTCTTGAGTCCAACCCGGTAAGACACGACTTATCGCCACTGGCAGCAGCCACTGGTAACAGGA
TTAGCAGAGCGAGGTATGTAGGCGGTGCTACAGAGTTCTTGAAGTGGTGGCCTAACTACGGCTACACTAG
AAGAACAGTATTTGGTATCTGCGCTCTGCTGAAGCCAGTTACCTTCGGAAAAAGAGTTGGTAGCTCTTGA
TCCGGCAAACAAACCACCGCTGGTAGCGGTGGTTTTTTTGTTTGCAAGCAGCAGATTACGCGCAGAAAAA
AAGGATCTCAAGAAGATCCTTTGATCTTTTCTACGGGGTCTGACGCTCAGTGGAACGAAAACTCACGTTA
AGGGATTTTGGTCATGAGATTATCAAAAAGGATCTTCACCTAGATCCTTTTAAATTAAAAATGAAGTTTT
AAATCAATCTAAAGTATATATGAGTAAACTTGGTCTGACAGTTATTAGAAAAATTCATCCAGCAGACGAT
AAAACGCAATACGCTGGCTATCCGGTGCCGCAATGCCATACAGCACCAGAAAACGATCCGCCCATTCGCC
GCCCAGTTCTTCCGCAATATCACGGGTGGCCAGCGCAATATCCTGATAACGATCCGCCACGCCCAGACGG
CCGCAATCAATAAAGCCGCTAAAACGGCCATTTTCCACCATAATGTTCGGCAGGCACGCATCACCATGGG
TCACCACCAGATCTTCGCCATCCGGCATGCTCGCTTTCAGACGCGCAAACAGCTCTGCCGGTGCCAGGCC
CTGATGTTCTTCATCCAGATCATCCTGATCCACCAGGCCCGCTTCCATACGGGTACGCGCACGTTCAATA
CGATGTTTCGCCTGATGATCAAACGGACAGGTCGCCGGGTCCAGGGTATGCAGACGACGCATGGCATCCG
CCATAATGCTCACTTTTTCTGCCGGCGCCAGATGGCTAGACAGCAGATCCTGACCCGGCACTTCGCCCAG
CAGCAGCCAATCACGGCCCGCTTCGGTCACCACATCCAGCACCGCCGCACACGGAACACCGGTGGTGGCC
AGCCAGCTCAGACGCGCCGCTTCATCCTGCAGCTCGTTCAGCGCACCGCTCAGATCGGTTTTCACAAACA
GCACCGGACGACCCTGCGCGCTCAGACGAAACACCGCCGCATCAGAGCAGCCAATGGTCTGCTGCGCCCA
ATCATAGCCAAACAGACGTTCCACCCACGCTGCCGGGCTACCCGCATGCAGGCCATCCTGTTCAATCATA
CTCTTCCTTTTTCAATATTATTGAAGCATTTATCAGGGTTATTGTCTCATGAGCGGATACATATTTGAAT
GTATTTAGAAAAATAAACAAATAGGGGTTCCGCGCACATTTCCCCGAAAAGTGCCAC
